Addgene plasmid #50452: pEBG MKK3b(Glu, delete LXL)
Purpose: activates p38 in the signaling pathway
Depositing lab: Roger Davis. Depositing organization: University of Massachusetts, Worcester. Publication: Molecular determinants that mediate selective activation of p38 MAP kinase isoforms. Enslen H, Brancho DM, Davis RJ. EMBO J. 2000 Mar 15. 19(6):1301-11. 10.1093/emboj/19.6.1301 PubMed 10716930.
Backbone
  Vector backbone: pEBG
  Backbone manufacturer: David Baltimore (Addgene Plasmid # 22227)
  Backbone size w/o insert (bp): 6034
  Total vector size (bp): 7075
  Vector type: Mammalian Expression
Growth in bacteria
  Bacterial resistance: Ampicillin, 100 μg/mL
  Growth temperature: 37°C
  Growth strain: DH5alpha
  Copy number: High Copy
Gene/Insert
  Gene/Insert name: MKK3b (alt names: MAP2K3 mitogen-activated protein kinase kinase 3; MKK3 isoform B)
  Species: H. sapiens (human)
  Insert size (bp): 1041
  Mutation: deleted L25-I27, changed Serine 218 to Glutamic Acid, changed Threonine 222 to Glutamic Acid
  GenBank ID: NM_145109.2
  Entrez Gene: MAP2K3 (a.k.a. MAPKK3, MEK3, MKK3, PRKMK3, SAPKK-2, SAPKK2)
  Promoter: SV40
  Tag / fusion protein: Gst (N terminal on backbone)
  Cloning method: Unknown
  Sequencing primers: 5′ pGEX-5; 3′ M13pUC-fwd
Terms and licenses: Academic/Nonprofit Terms; Industry Terms: Not Available to Industry
How to cite: pEBG MKK3b(Glu, delete LXL) was a gift from Roger Davis (Addgene plasmid # 50452 ; http://n2t.net/addgene:50452 ; RRID:Addgene_50452)
