[The description below was written by a language model from this plasmid's Addgene catalogue record.]
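Description:
pEBG MKK3b(Glu, delete LXL) is a mammalian expression plasmid built on the pEBG backbone, a vector designed to produce glutathione S-transferase (GST) fusion proteins in mammalian cells. The backbone accounts for about 6.0 kb of the roughly 7.1 kb total. It is maintained in E. coli as a high-copy plasmid under ampicillin selection. The record lists SV40 as the promoter driving the insert. No feature table is provided, so the origin of replication, polyadenylation signal and other backbone elements are not stated here.

The insert, about 1.04 kb, encodes the human MAP kinase kinase MKK3b (MAP2K3, MKK3 isoform B), fused at its N terminus to the backbone-encoded GST tag. It carries two sets of changes. Serine 218 and threonine 222 are replaced with glutamic acid. These acidic substitutions are commonly used to mimic phosphorylation of a kinase, and the "Glu" designation together with the stated purpose of activating p38 fits a constitutively active form. In addition, residues L25 to I27 are deleted, which is the "delete LXL" in the name. This removes a short N-terminal motif, although the record does not spell out its function. The associated study concerned the determinants of selective activation of p38 MAP kinase isoforms, so the deletion was presumably made to test the motif's contribution to substrate recognition.

The construct is suited to transfection experiments examining p38 pathway signalling. The GST moiety allows the expressed kinase to be recovered on glutathione resin for pull-down or in vitro kinase assays, and to be detected with anti-GST reagents.
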