>Addgene plasmid #50452 | pEBG MKK3b(Glu, delete LXL) | depositor partial sequence | sequence record 75796 | pGexF
GGTTCCGCGTGGATCTGAGTCGCCCGCCTCGAGCCAGCCCGCCAGCATGCCCCAGTCCAAAGGAAAATCC
AAGAGGAAGAAGGATTCCTGCATGTCCAAGCCACCCGCACCCAACCCCACACCCCCCCGGAACCTGGACT
CCCGGACCTTCATCACCATTGGAGACAGAAACTTTGAGGTGGAGGCTGATGACTTGGTGACCATCTCAGA
ACTGGGCCGTGGAGCCTATGGGGTGGTAGAGAAGGTGCGGCACGCCCAGAGCGGCACCATCATGGCCGTG
AAGCGGATCCGGGCCACCGTGAACTCACAGGAGCAGAAGCGGCTGCTCATGGACCTGGACATCAACATGC
GCACGGTCGACTGTTTCTACACTGTCACCTTCTACGGGGCACTATTCAGAGAGGGAGACGTGTGGATCTG
CATGGAGCTCATGGACACATCCTTGGACAAGTTCTACCGGAAGGTGCTGGATAAAAACATGACAATTCCA
GAGGACATCCTTGGGGAGATTGCTGTGTCTATCGTGCGGGCCCTGGAGCATCTGCACAGCAAGCTGTCGG
TGATCCACAGAGATGTGAAGCCCTCCAATGTCCTTATCAACAAGGAGGGCCATGTGAAGATGTGTGACTT
TGGCATCAGTGGCTACTTGGTGGACGAGGTGGCCAAGGAGATGGATGCCGGCTGCAAGCCCTACATGGCC
CCTGAGAGGATCAACCCAGAGCTGAACCAGAAGGGCTACAATGTCAAGTCCGACGTCTGGAGCCTGGGCA
TCACCATGATTGAGATGGCCATCCTGCGGTTCCCTTACGAGTCCTGGGGGACCCCGTTCCAGCAGCTGAA
GCAGGTGGTGGAGGAGCCGTCCCCCCAGCTCCCAGCCGACCGTTTCTCCCCCGAGTTTGTGGACTTCACT
GCTCAGTGCCTGAGGAAGAACCCCGCAGAGCGTATGAGCTACCTGGAGCTGATGGAGCACCCCTTCTTCA
CCTTGCACAAAACCAAGAAGACGGACATTGCTGCCTTCGTGAAGAAGATCCTGGGAGAAGACTCATAGGC
GGCCGCGACTCTT
