>Addgene plasmid #50452 | pEBG MKK3b(Glu, delete LXL) | addgene partial sequence | sequence record 78128 | pGEX-5 5'-GGGCTGGCAAGCCACGTTTGGTG-3'
CTGGTTCCGCGTGGATCTGAGTCGCCCGCCTCGAGCCAGCCCGCCAGCATGCCCCAGTCCAAAGGAAAAT
CCAAGAGGAAGAAGGATTCCTGCATGTCCAAGCCACCCGCACCCAACCCCACACCCCCCCGGAACCTGGA
CTCCCGGACCTTCATCACCATTGGAGACAGAAACTTTGAGGTGGAGGCTGATGACTTGGTGACCATCTCA
GAACTGGGCCGTGGAGCCTATGGGGTGGTAGAGAAGGTGCGGCACGCCCAGAGCGGCACCATCATGGCCG
TGAAGCGGATCCGGGCCACCGTGAACTCACAGGAGCAGAAGCGGCTGCTCATGGACCTGGACATCAACAT
GCGCACGGTCGACTGTTTCTACACTGTCACCTTCTACGGGGCACTATTCAGAGAGGGAGACGTGTGGATC
TGCATGGAGCTCATGGACACATCCTTGGACAAGTTCTACCGGAAGGTGCTGGATAAAAACATGACAATTC
CAGAGGACATCCTTGGGGAGATTGCTGTGTCTATCGTGCGGGCCCTGGAGCATCTGCACAGCAAGCTGTC
GGTGATCCACAGAGATGTGAAGCCCTCCAATGTCCTTATCAACAAGGAGGGCCATGTGAAGATGTGTGAC
TTTGGCATCAGTGGCTACTTGGTGGACGAGGTGGCCAAGGAGATGGATGCCGGCTGCAAGCCCTACATGG
CCCCTGAGAGGATCAACCCAGAGCTGAACCAGAAGGGCTACAATGTCAAGTCCGACGTCTGGAGCCTGGG
CATCACCATGATTGAGATGGCCATCCTGCGGTTCCCTTACGAGTCCTG
